>Addgene plasmid #20113 | pDUET-ctCPR-BovAMO | addgene partial sequence | sequence record 25821 | 20113 with T7-term
AGTTCGGTTTTACGCTGCATGGTCGCACCAGAGGATTCGGTCATATCGATCTGGTCATAAGATACACCAT
TTGGCAGTTTCCAGTTAAAATGATACAGAATGTTAGCCAGCGGCAGCTGAACATTAGCCAGGCCCAGCGC
GGCGCCAGGACACATGCGGCGACCGGCACCGAACGGCAGGTACTCGTACTCTGCACCCATCACAGTCGCG
GAGGAGTTCTCAAAGCGTTCCGGGATGAAGGCTTCAGCATCCTTCCAGTATTCTGGGTCACGGTTAATCG
CGAATACGTTAACGATCAGCTTAGTTTTGTTCGGGATGTTGTAGCCCGCCAGATTGACAGGTTGACGACA
CTCACGCGGCAGTACCAGCGGCAGCGGTGGATGCAGGCGCAGGGTTTCTTTGATAACCATGTTCAGGTAG
CTCAGCTCCTGGATGTCTTCCTCGTGGATTTTCTCTTTACCGTTCAGAGCTTTACGCAGCTCCGCCTGCA
CTTTCTCCATCGCCTTCGGACATTTGATCAGCTCGCTGATAGCCCATTCGATCGTAGAGGAGGAAGTGTC
AGTACCGGCACCAAACATGTCCAGGATAATAGCCTTGATGTTGTCGGAAGTCAGCGGGAATTCCGCAGAG
TCTTTCAGACGCAGCAGTACGTCCAGCAGCGTCTCGTTGGTTTTGCTAGAGGTG
