>Addgene plasmid #20113 | pDUET-ctCPR-BovAMO | addgene partial sequence | sequence record 25822 | pBRrevBam 5'-GGTGATGTCGGCGATATAGG-3'
NNNNNNCTGNGGCGCCGGTGATGCCGGCCACGATGCGTCCGGCGTAGAGGATCGAGATCGATCTCGATCC
CGCGAAATTAATACGACTCACTATAGGGGAATTGTGAGCGGATAACAATTCCCCTCTAGAAATAATTTTG
TTTAACTTTAAGAAGGAGATATACCATGGCGCTGGATAAACTGGATCTGTATGTGATCATTACGCTGGTA
GTTGCGGTTGCTGCTTATTTCGCGAAGAACCAGTTTCTGGACCAGCCGCAGGACACCGGCTTCCTGAACA
CCGATTCTGGCAGCAACTCTCGTGACGTACTGTCTACCCTGAAGAAGAACAACAAGAACACTCTGCTGCT
GTTCGGCAGCCAGACTGGCACCGCTGAGGATTACGCGAACAAACTGTCTCGTGAACTGCATTCCCGCTTC
GGTCTGAAGACTATGGTTGCGGATTTCGCAGACTACGACTGGGACAATTTCGGCGACATCACCGAAGACA
TCCTGGTGTTCTTTATCGTGGCCACGTACGGCGAAGGCGAACCGACCGATAACGCAGATGAATTTCACAC
GTGGCTGACGGAGGAGGCTGACACCCTGTCCACCCTGAAGTACACCGTTTTCGGTCTGGGTAACAGCACC
TATGAGTTCTTCAACGCTATCGGTCGTAAATTTGACCGTCTGCTGTCTGAAAAGGGTGGTGATCGTTTCG
CGNNNNNNNTNNNNNANGGCAAAAACGGTNNNNGTTNNNNNNANAGAAAAATTTCATGGCCTTGGAAAAG
ACNACGTTTTTCNNNNTGCNNCTGAAANNAACNAANTCTNNANTTTTCGAGNAAAAAGAACTGAAGTAC
