[The description below was written by a language model from this plasmid's Addgene catalogue record.]
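Description:
pDUET-ctCPR-BovAMO is a bacterial co-expression plasmid built on the pETDuet-1 backbone (about 5.4 kb without inserts), listed under bacterial expression and synthetic biology. It is selected with ampicillin and recorded as low copy. No feature table accompanies the entry, so the regulatory elements are not itemised. In general, pETDuet-1 is a two-cassette vector in which each of two cloning sites sits downstream of its own T7 promoter with a lac operator, allowing two proteins to be made from one plasmid in an E. coli host that supplies T7 RNA polymerase. Which gene occupies which site here is not stated.

The payload consists of two genes inserted by restriction cloning: a cytochrome P450 reductase (CPR) from Candida tropicalis and amorphadiene oxidase (AMO) from Artemisia annua. AMO is a plant P450 that oxidises the sesquiterpene amorphadiene on the route toward artemisinic acid, and like other eukaryotic P450s it depends on a reductase partner to deliver electrons from NADPH, which is why the two are expressed together. The "Bov" prefix in the name suggests a modified form of AMO, possibly an altered N-terminal region as is often used to improve P450 expression in bacteria, but the record does not define it, nor does it mention any tags or codon optimisation.

According to the associated publication title, the construct belongs to work on engineering E. coli to produce functionalised terpenoids using plant P450s. It would typically be used alongside pathways that supply the amorphadiene substrate, though no such companion plasmids are described in this entry.
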