Addgene plasmid #20113: pDUET-ctCPR-BovAMO
Depositing lab: Jay Keasling. Depositing organization: University of California, Berkeley. Publication: Engineering Escherichia coli for production of functionalized terpenoids using plant P450s. Chang MC, Eachus RA, Trieu W, Ro DK, Keasling JD. Nat Chem Biol. 2007 May . 3(5):274-7. 10.1038/nchembio875 PubMed 17438551.
Backbone
  Vector backbone: pETDuet-1
  Backbone manufacturer: Novagen
  Backbone size w/o insert (bp): 5420
  Vector type: Bacterial Expression, Synthetic Biology
Growth in bacteria
  Bacterial resistance: Ampicillin, 100 μg/mL
  Growth temperature: 37°C
  Growth strain: DH5alpha
  Copy number: Low Copy
Gene/Insert
  Gene/Insert name: p450 reductase, and amorphadiene oxidase (alt name: CPR and AMO)
  Species: C. tropicalis, A.annua
  Cloning method: Restriction Enzyme
  Sequencing primers: 5′ n/a
Terms and licenses: Academic/Nonprofit Terms; Industry Terms: Not Available to Industry
How to cite: pDUET-ctCPR-BovAMO was a gift from Jay Keasling (Addgene plasmid # 20113 ; http://n2t.net/addgene:20113 ; RRID:Addgene_20113)
